>Addgene plasmid #244277 | pAAVLINKv1-pCALM1-Cre-3'-KDM3B-FLAG | addgene full sequence | sequence record 491424 | Addgene NGS Result
CCTGCAGGCAGCTGCGCGCTCGCTCGCTCACTGAGGCCGCCCGGGCGTCGGGCGACCTTTGGTCGCCCGG
CCTCAGTGAGCGAGCGAGCGCGCAGAGAGGGAGTGGCCAACTCCATCACTAGGGGTTCCTGCGGCCGCAC
GCGTCGCTCTGCGCGAGGCGGCTCCGCCGCGGCGGAGGGATACGGCGCACCATATATATATCGCGGGGCG
CAGACTCGCGCTCCGGCAGTGGTGCTGGGAGTGTCGTGGACGCCGTGCCGTTACTCGTACGCCACCATGT
CCAATTTACTGACCGTACACCAAAATTTGCCTGCATTACCGGTCGATGCAACGAGTGATGAGGTTCGCAA
GAACCTGATGGACATGTTCAGGGATCGCCAGGCGTTTTCTGAGCATACCTGGAAAATGCTTCTGTCCGTT
TGCCGGTCGTGGGCGGCATGGTGCAAGTTGAATAACCGGAAATGGTTTCCCGCAGAACCTGAAGATGTTC
GCGATTATCTTCTATATCTTCAGGCGCGCGGTCTGGCAGTAAAAACCATCCAGCAACATTTGGGCCAGCT
AAACATGCTTCATCGTCGGTCCGGGCTGCCACGACCAAGTGACAGCAATGCTGTTTCACTGGTTATGCGG
CGGATCCGAAAAGAAAACGTTGATGCCGGTGAACGTGCAAAACAGGCTCTAGCGTTCGAACGCACTGATT
TCGACCAGGTTCGTTCACTCATGGAAAATAGCGATCGCTGCCAGGATATACGTAATCTGGCATTTCTGGG
GATTGCTTATAACACCCTGTTACGTATAGCCGAAATTGCCAGGATCAGGGTTAAAGATATCTCACGTACT
GACGGTGGGAGAATGTTAATCCATATTGGCAGAACGAAAACGCTGGTTAGCACCGCAGGTGTAGAGAAGG
CACTTAGCCTGGGGGTAACTAAACTGGTCGAGCGATGGATTTCCGTCTCTGGTGTAGCTGATGATCCGAA
TAACTACCTGTTTTGCCGGGTCAGAAAAAATGGTGTTGCCGCGCCATCTGCCACCAGCCAGCTATCAACT
CGCGCCCTGGAAGGGATTTTTGAAGCAACTCATCGATTGATTTACGGCGCTAAGGATGACTCTGGTCAGA
GATACCTGGCCTGGTCTGGACACAGTGCCCGTGTCGGAGCCGCGCGAGATATGGCCCGCGCTGGAGTTTC
AATACCGGAGATCATGCAAGCTGGTGGCTGGACCAATGTAAATATTGTAATGAACTATATCCGTAACCTG
GATAGTGAAACAGGGGCAATGGTGCGCCTGCTGGAAGATGGCGATTAGGTAAGTATCAAGGTTACAAGAC
AGGTTTAAGGAGACCAATAACTAGTATAACTTCGTATAGGATACTTTATAGCAATTTATGAAACTGGGCT
TGTCGAGACAGAGAAGACTCTTGCGTTTCTGATAGGCACCTATTGGTCTTACTGACATCCACTTTGCCTT
TCTCTCCACAGGGATAGATCTAGAGACCTCAAAATACATCCTGGCCAATGTTGGGGACCAGTTCTGCCAG
CTCGTAATGTCTGAGAAGGAGGCCATGATGATGGTGGAGCCACACCAGAAAGTGGCATGGAAGCGAGCTG
TGCGTGGTGTACGGGAGATGTGTGATGTGTGTGAAACAACTCTCTTCAACATCCACTGGGTTTGTCGCAA
ATGTGGATTTGGGGTCTGCCTTGACTGTTACCGGCTCAGGAAAAGCCGGCCACGCAGTGAGACAGAAGAG
ATGGGTGATGAAGAAGTTTTCTCCTGGTTGAAGTGTGCAAAGGGACAGTCCCACGAACCAGAGAATCTCA
TGCCCACACAAATTATTCCTGGCACAGCTCTTTACAATATTGGAGACATGGTACATGCTGCCCGGGGCAA
GTGGGGAATTAAAGCAAACTGCCCTTGTATCAGTCGACAGAACAAATCTGTATTGAGACCTGCCGTCACC
AATGGGATGTCACAGCTTCCTAGCATAAACCCTAGTGCCTCTTCTGGAAACGAAACTACCTTCTCTGGCG
GAGGAGGACCGGCACCAGTAACAACTCCAGAGCCGGACCATGTTCCCAAAGCCGACAGCACTGACATCAG
ATCTGAAGAGCCTCTGAAAACAGACAGTTCGGCATCAAATAGCAATAGTGAACTGAAAGCCATCAGGCCT
CCTTGCCCTGACACGGCCCCACCCTCCTCCGCCCTGCACTGGTTGGCAGATTTAGCAACTCAGAAGGCTA
AAGAAGAAACAAAAGAAGCAGGGTCCCTGAGGTCGGTGCTCAATAAAGAGTCTCATTCACCCTTTGGGCT
GGACTCGTTCAACTCCACTGCAAAGGTCTCTCCGCTGACTCCAAAGCTTTTTAACAGTCTGTTGCTGGGT
CCCACTGCCTCCAACAACAAAACCGAAGGGTCTAGCCTTCGAGACCTCCTTCACTCCGGGCCGGGAAAAC
TTCCTCAAACCCCCTTGGACACAGGCATACCCTTTCCCCCGGTCTTCTCTACATCCTCAGCAGGAGTGAA
GAGCAAGGCCAGCCTACCCAACTTTCTTGACCACATCATTGCCTCAGTGGTAGAAAATAAGAAAACCTCA
GATGCTTCAAAGCGGGCCTGCAACTTGACTGATACCCAGAAGGAAGTGAAGGAGATGGTGATGGGGTTAA
ATGTGCTAGATCCCCATACTTCTCACTCCTGGCTTTGTGATGGGAGGCTTCTGTGTCTCCATGACCCCAG
CAACAAAAACAATTGGAAGATCTTCCGGGAGTGTTGGAAGCAAGGTCAGCCAGTGCTGGTTTCGGGGGTA
CATAAAAAGCTCAAGTCTGAGCTCTGGAAGCCAGAAGCCTTTAGCCAGGAATTTGGAGACCAGGATGTAG
ACTTGGTGAACTGCAGGAACTGTGCTATAATTTCCGATGTGAAAGTTCGGGATTTCTGGGATGGTTTCGA
GATCATATGCAAACGACTACGGTCAGAAGATGGGCAGCCAATGGTGCTCAAACTCAAGGACTGGCCTCCT
GGGGAAGATTTTCGAGACATGATGCCAACCAGGTTTGAAGATCTGATGGAGAACCTTCCTCTGCCAGAAT
ATACCAAACGAGATGGCAGGCTCAATCTGGCCTCTAGGCTACCTAGCTACTTTGTAAGGCCTGATCTGGG
CCCCAAGATGTACAACGCCTATGGGTTGATAACAGCAGAAGATAGAAGAGTTGGTACAACAAATCTTCAC
TTAGATGTGTCTGATGCTGTTAATGTGATGGTGTATGTTGGGATTCCCATCGGGGAGGGTGCTCATGATG
AAGAGGTACTCAAGACAATTGACGAGGGAGATGCCGATGAGGTGACGAAGCAGAGGATTCATGATGGAAA
AGAGAAGCCAGGTGCTTTATGGCACATCTATGCAGCCAAGGATGCAGAGAAGATCCGGGAGCTGCTCCGA
AAGGTTGGAGAAGAACAAGGCCAAGAGAACCCCCCTGATCATGACCCAATTCATGACCAAAGTTGGTACC
TGGACCAGACCCTCCGTAAGCGACTCTATGAGGAGTATGGCGTGCAAGGCTGGGCTATTGTACAGTTCCT
AGGTGATGCTGTTTTCATACCTGCTGGAGCCCCACACCAGGTTCACAATCTATACAGTTGCATAAAAGTA
GCAGAAGACTTTGTATCTCCAGAACATGTAAAGCACTGTTTCCGCCTGACTCAGGAATTCAGGCATCTCT
CTAACACTCATACAAATCATGAGGATAAACTGCAGGTGAAGAACATCATTTACCATGCAGTGAAAGATGC
GGTTGGCACCCTCAAGGCTCATGAATCCAAACTGGCAAGGTCCTGTACAGACTACAAAGACCATGACGGT
GATTATAAAGATCATGACATCGACTACAAGGATGACGATGACAAGTAACTCGAGATAATCAACCTCTGGA
TTACAAAATTTGTGAAAGATTGACTGGTATTCTTAACTATGTTGCTCCTTTTACGCTATGTGGATACGCT
GCTTTAATGCCTTTGTATCATGCTATTGCTTCCCGTATGGCTTTCATTTTCTCCTCCTTGTATAAATCCT
GGTTAGTTCTTGCCACGGCGGAACTCATCGCCGCCTGCCTTGCCCGCTGCTGGACAGGGGCTCGGCTGTT
GGGCACTGACAATTCCGTGGTGTTTATTTGTGAAATTTGTGATGCTATTGCTTTATTTGTAACCATCTAG
CTTTATTTGTGAAATTTGTGATGCTATTGCTTTATTTGTAACCATTATAAGCTGCAATAAACAAGTTAAC
AACAACAATTGCATTCATTTTATGTTTCAGGTTCAGGGGGAGATGTGGGAGGTTTTTTAAAGATCTGGAG
ACCGGTGTGGCACGTGCGGACCGAGCGGCCGCAGGAACCCCTAGTGATGGAGTTGGCCACTCCCTCTCTG
CGCGCTCGCTCGCTCACTGAGGCCGGGCGACCAAAGGTCGCCCGACGCCCGGGCTTTGCCCGGGCGGCCT
CAGTGAGCGAGCGAGCGCGCAGCTGCCTGCAGGGGCGCCTGATGCGGTATTTTCTCCTTACGCATCTGTG
CGGTATTTCACACCGCATA
[95 nt withheld, positions 4570-4664]
T
[46 nt withheld, positions 4666-4711]
C
[141 nt withheld, positions 4713-4853]
CCTTTGACGTTGGAGTCCACGTTCTTT
[37 nt withheld, positions 4881-4917]
ACTCTATCTCGGGCTATTCTTTTGATTTATAAGGGATTTTGCCGATTTCGGTCTATTGGTTAAAAAATGA
GCTGATTTAACAAAAATTTAACGCGAATTTTAACAAAATATTAACGTTTACAATTTTATGGTGCACTCTC
AGTACAATCTGCTCTGATGCCGCATAGTTAAGCCAGCCCCGACACCCGCCAACACCCGCTGACGCGCCCT
GACGGGCTTGTCTGCTCCCGGCATCCGCTTACAGACAAGCTGTGACCGTCTCCGGGAGCTGCATGTGTCA
GAGGTTTTCACCGTCATCACCGAAACGCGCGAGACGAAAGGGCCTCGTGATACGCCTATTTTTATAGGTT
AATGTCATGATAATAATGGTTTCTTAGACGTCAGGTGGCACTTTTCGGGGAAATGTGCGCGGAACCCCTA
TTTGTTTATTTTTCTAAATACATTCAAATATGTATCCGCTCATGAGACAATAACCCTGATAAATGCTTCA
ATAATATTGAAAAAGGAAGAGTATGAGTATTCAACATTTCCGTGTCGCCCTTATTCCCTTTTTTGCGGCA
TTTTGCCTTCCTGTTTTTGCTCACCCAGAAACGCTGGTGAAAGTAAAAGATGCTGAAGATCAGTTGGGTG
CACGAGTGGGTTACATCGAACTGGATCTCAACAGCGGTAAGATCCTTGAGAGTTTTCGCCCCGAAGAACG
TTTTCCAATGATGAGCACTTTTAAAGTTCTGCTATGTGGCGCGGTATTATCCCGTATTGACGCCGGGCAA
GAGCAACTCGGTCGCCGCATACACTATTCTCAGAATGACTTGGTTGAGTACTCACCAGTCACAGAAAAGC
ATCTTACGGATGGCATGACAGTAAGAGAATTATGCAGTGCTGCCATAACCATGAGTGATAACACTGCGGC
CAACTTACTTCTGACAACGATCGGAGGACCGAAGGAGCTAACCGCTTTTTTGCACAACATGGGGGATCAT
GTAACTCGCCTTGATCGTTGGGAACCGGAGCTGAATGAAGCCATACCAAACGACGAGCGTGACACCACGA
TGCCTGTAGCAATGGCAACAACGTTGCGCAAACTATTAACTGGCGAACTACTTACTCTAGCTTCCCGGCA
ACAATTAATAGACTGGATGGAGGCGGATAAAGTTGCAGGACCACTTCTGCGCTCGGCCCTTCCGGCTGGC
TGGTTTATTGCTGATAAATCTGGAGCCGGTGAGCGTGGGTCTCGCGGTATCATTGCAGCACTGGGGCCAG
ATGGTAAGCCCTCCCGTATCGTAGTTATCTACACGACGGGGAGTCAGGCAACTATGGATGAACGAAATAG
ACAGATCGCTGAGATAGGTGCCTCACTGATTAAGCATTGGTAACTGTCAGACCAAGTTTACTCATATATA
CTTTAGATTGATTTAAAACTTCATTTTTAATTTAAAAGGATCTAGGTGAAGATCCTTTTTGATAATCTCA
TGACCAAAATCCCTTAACGTGAGTTTTCGTTCCACTGAGCGTCAGACCCCGTAGAAAAGATCAAAGGATC
TTCTTGAGATCCTTTTTTTCTGCGCGTAATCTGCTGCTTGCAAACAAAAAAACCACCGCTACCAGCGGTG
GTTTGTTTGCCGGATCAAGAGCTACCAACTCTTTTTCCGAAGGTAACTGGCTTCAGCAGAGCGCAGATAC
CAAATACTGTTCTTCTAGTGTAGCCGTAGTTAGGCCACCACTTCAAGAACTCTGTAGCACCGCCTACATA
CCTCGCTCTGCTAATCCTGTTACCAGTGGCTGCTGCCAGTGGCGATAAGTCGTGTCTTACCGGGTTGGAC
TCAAGACGATAGTTACCGGATAAGGCGCAGCGGTCGGGCTGAACGGGGGGTTCGTGCACACAGCCCAGCT
TGGAGCGAACGACCTACACCGAACTGAGATACCTACAGCGTGAGCTATGAGAAAGCGCCACGCTTCCCGA
AGGGAGAAAGGCGGACAGGTATCCGGTAAGCGGCAGGGTCGGAACAGGAGAGCGCACGAGGGAGCTTCCA
GGGGGAAACGCCTGGTATCTTTATAGTCCTGTCGGGTTTCGCCACCTCTGACTTGAGCGTCGATTTTTGT
GATGCTCGTCAGGGGGGCGGAGCCTATGGAAAAACGCCAGCAACGCGGCCTTTTTACGGTTCCTGGCCTT
TTGCTGGCCTTTTGCTCACATGT
Features (pLannotate 1.2.2; 20 found; start..end, strand, type, name):
     12..39      +  repeat_region  AAV2 ITR (fragment): inverted terminal repeat of adeno-associated virus serotype 2 inverted
     68..95      +  repeat_region  AAV2 ITR (fragment): inverted terminal repeat of adeno-associated virus serotype 2 inverted
    277..1305    +  CDS            cre: RECR_BPP1 - Experimental evidence at protein level: Swiss-Prot protein existence level 1. Catalyzes site-specific recombination between two 34-base- pair LOXP sites. Its role is to maintain the phage genome as a monomeric unit-copy plasmid in the lysogenic state. From Escherichia phage P1 (Bacteriophage P1).
   1309..1349    +  intron         chimeric intron (fragment): chimera between introns from human β-globin and immunoglobulin heavy chain genes
   1356..1380    +  protein_bind   lox2272 (fragment): Cre-mediated recombination occurs in the 8-bp core sequence (GGATACTT). lox2272 sites are compatible with each other, but incompatible with loxP or loxN sites (Lee and Saito, 1988). Cre recombinase
   1390..1481    +  intron         chimeric intron (fragment): chimera between introns from human β-globin and immunoglobulin heavy chain genes
   1472..3823    +  CDS            Kdm3b (fragment): KDM3B_MOUSE - Also known as Jhdm2b, Jmjd1b, Kiaa1082. Experimental evidence at protein level: Swiss-Prot protein existence level 1. Histone demethylase that specifically demethylates 'Lys-9' of histone H3, thereby playing a central role in histone code. Demethylation of Lys residue generates formaldehyde and succinate May have tumor suppressor activity (By similarity). From Mus musculus (Mouse).
   3830..3895    +  CDS            3xFLAG: three tandem FLAG® epitope tags, followed by an enterokinase cleavage site
   3907..4064    +  misc_feature   WPRE (fragment): woodchuck hepatitis virus posttranscriptional regulatory element
   4070..4154    +  misc_feature   WPRE (fragment): woodchuck hepatitis virus posttranscriptional regulatory element
   4153..4196    -  polyA_signal   SV40 poly(A) signal (fragment): SV40 polyadenylation signal
   4200..4267    -  polyA_signal   SV40 poly(A) signal (fragment): SV40 polyadenylation signal
   4373..4513    +  repeat_region  AAV2 ITR: inverted terminal repeat of adeno-associated virus serotype 2 inverted
   4518..4569    -  misc_feature   bom (fragment): basis of mobility region from pBR322
   4588..5043    +  rep_origin     f1 ori (sequence partly withheld): f1 bacteriophage origin of replication; arrow indicates direction of (+) strand synthesis
   5044..5093    -  misc_feature   bom (fragment): basis of mobility region from pBR322
   5195..5230    -  CDS            rop (fragment): Rop protein, which maintains plasmids at low copy number; rop
   5325..5429    +  promoter       AmpR promoter: bla
   5430..6290    +  CDS            AmpR: β-lactamase; bla; confers resistance to ampicillin, carbenicillin, and related antibiotics
   6461..7049    +  rep_origin     ori: high-copy-number ColE1/pMB1/pBR322/pUC origin of replication
