[The description below was written by a language model from this plasmid's Addgene catalogue record and pLannotate feature annotations shown in this document.]
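Description:
pAAVLINKv1-pCALM1-Cre-3'-KDM3B-FLAG is an AAV transfer plasmid built on the pAAV-MCS2 backbone. It is the 3' half of a two-vector AAVLINK set for delivering human KDM3B, a histone H3 Lys-9 demethylase whose coding sequence is too large for a single AAV genome. In bacteria the plasmid is maintained at high copy through a ColE1/pUC-type origin and selected with ampicillin via the bla gene. An f1 origin is also present. The payload is flanked by AAV2 inverted terminal repeats for packaging into AAV particles. One ITR is annotated in full, and the other is detected only as short fragments.

Between the ITRs, the feature table shows a Cre recombinase coding sequence, followed by a chimeric β-globin/immunoglobulin intron interrupted by a lox2272 site. Next comes a roughly 2.35 kb partial KDM3B coding segment. The annotation tool matched this segment to the mouse orthologue, although the catalogue lists the insert as human. The segment is fused at its C terminus to a 3xFLAG tag and followed by WPRE fragments and SV40 polyadenylation signal fragments. The catalogue names pCALM1 as the promoter. It is not annotated in the table, but presumably lies in the unannotated region upstream of Cre.

This layout is consistent with a design in which Cre expressed from this vector recombines the lox2272 site with a matching site on the 5' partner vector. That event would join the two genomes, and the lox scar would sit within an intron and be spliced out to give full-length FLAG-tagged KDM3B. The record does not spell out this mechanism, and it refers to the associated publication for the corresponding partner vectors.
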