Addgene plasmid #244277: pAAVLINKv1-pCALM1-Cre-3'-KDM3B-FLAG
Purpose: 3' AAVLINK plasmid for KDM3B expression
Depositing lab: Zhonghua Lu. Depositing organization: Shenzhen Institute of Advanced Technology (SIAT), Chinese Academy of Sciences. Publication: AAVLINK: A potent DNA-recombination method for large cargo delivery in gene therapy. Lin J, Lin Y, Liu N, Cao W, Zhang J, Wen S, Zhang Y, Liao W, Hong Z, Lin Y, Liu Q, Liu H, Li Q, Chen B, Li M, Luo Z, Yang L, Yang Y, Zheng SH, Wang Y, Chu H, Hu Y, Qin Y, Luo BX, Tian S, Chen Y, Yan T, Yang L, Wang H, Liu T, Jiang Y, Lu Z. Cell. 2026 Feb 5;189(3):969-986.e17. doi: 10.1016/j.cell.2025.12.039. Epub 2026 Jan 27. PubMed 41605211.
Backbone
  Vector backbone: pAAV-MCS2
  Backbone manufacturer: Steve Jackson (Addgene # 46954)
  Vector type: AAV
Growth in bacteria
  Bacterial resistance: Ampicillin, 100 μg/mL
  Growth temperature: 37°C
  Growth strain: NEB Stable
  Copy number: High Copy
Gene/Insert
  Gene/Insert name: KDM3B
  Species: H. sapiens (human)
  Entrez Gene: KDM3B (a.k.a. 5qNCA, C5orf7, JMJD1B, NET22)
  Promoter: pCALM1
  Tag / fusion protein: FLAG (C terminal on insert)
  Cloning method: Restriction Enzyme; 5′ cloning site unknown (unknown if destroyed)
Terms and licenses: Academic/Nonprofit Terms; Industry Terms: Not Available to Industry
Depositor comments: See publication for corresponding AAV Link vectors.
How to cite: pAAVLINKv1-pCALM1-Cre-3'-KDM3B-FLAG was a gift from Zhonghua Lu (Addgene plasmid # 244277 ; http://n2t.net/addgene:244277 ; RRID:Addgene_244277)
